Addgene plasmid #16175: pENTR-LANP
Depositing lab: Huda Zoghbi. Depositing organization: Baylor College of Medicine. Publication: A protein-protein interaction network for human inherited ataxias and disorders of Purkinje cell degeneration. Lim J, Hao T, Shaw C, Patel AJ, Szabo G, Rual JF, Fisk CJ, Li N, Smolyar A, Hill DE, Barabasi AL, Vidal M, Zoghbi HY. Cell. 2006 May 19. 125(4):801-14. 10.1016/j.cell.2006.03.032 PubMed 16713569.
Backbone
  Vector backbone: pDONR223
  Backbone size w/o insert (bp): 5005
  Vector type: Mammalian Expression
Growth in bacteria
  Bacterial resistance: Spectinomycin, 50 μg/mL
  Growth temperature: 37°C
  Growth strain: DH5alpha
  Copy number: High Copy
Gene/Insert
  Gene/Insert name: Acidic (leucine-rich) nuclear phosphoprotein 32 family, member A (alt name: LANP)
  Species: H. sapiens (human)
  Insert size (bp): 747
  Entrez Gene: ANP32A (a.k.a. C15orf1, HPPCn, I1PP2A, LANP, MAPM, PHAP1, PHAPI, PP32)
  Cloning method: Gateway Cloning; 5′ cloning site attP1 (destroyed during cloning); 3′ cloning site attP2 (destroyed during cloning)
  Sequencing primers: 5′ M13F; 3′ M13R
Terms and licenses: Academic/Nonprofit Terms; Industry Terms: Not Available to Industry
Depositor comments: Full-length human cDNAs were amplified using PCR primers and cloned into the pDONR223 "Donor" vector using the Gateway system as described (Rual et al., 2004), resulting in "Entry" clones. Reverse primers do not include stop codons. Forward primer: 5'-GGGGACAACTTTGTACAAAAAAGTTGGC ATGGAGATGGGCAGACGGAT-3'. Reverse primer: 5'-GGGGACAACTTTGTACAAGAAAGTTGG GTCATCATCTTCTCCCTCATC-3'.
How to cite: pENTR-LANP was a gift from Huda Zoghbi (Addgene plasmid # 16175 ; http://n2t.net/addgene:16175 ; RRID:Addgene_16175)
