[The description below was written by a language model from this plasmid's Addgene catalogue record.]
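Description:
pENTR-LANP is a Gateway Entry clone built on the pDONR223 donor backbone (about 5 kb without insert). It carries the full-length human cDNA for ANP32A, the acidic leucine-rich nuclear phosphoprotein 32 family member A, also known as LANP, PP32 or PHAP1. The 747 bp open reading frame was PCR-amplified with primers bearing attB-type recombination tails and moved into the donor vector by a BP recombination. That reaction consumes the attP1 and attP2 sites, which are recorded as destroyed. By standard Gateway logic it leaves the insert flanked by attL-type sites suitable for later LR transfer. The plasmid is maintained in E. coli as a high-copy construct under spectinomycin selection, and M13 forward and reverse priming sites flank the insert for sequence verification.

Although the catalogue lists the vector type as mammalian expression, the record names no promoter, tag or reporter. An Entry clone of this kind normally serves as a promoterless shuttle rather than as an expression plasmid in its own right. The reverse primer omits the stop codon, so the ORF is "open" at its 3′ end. It can therefore be recombined into destination vectors that add C-terminal fusions, as well as into N-terminal fusion formats.

The clone was made as part of a collection of human cDNAs used to map a protein–protein interaction network for inherited ataxias and Purkinje cell degeneration disorders. Its typical use is as a source of the ANP32A coding sequence for transfer into destination vectors for interaction or expression studies. No feature table was supplied, so details of the backbone beyond the catalogue fields are not documented here.
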