>Addgene plasmid #16175 | pENTR-LANP | addgene partial sequence | sequence record 44731 | M13pUC-fwd  5'-CCCAGTCACGACGTTGTAAAACG-3'
GCCCAATATGATTTTATTTTGACTGATAGTGACCTGTTCGTTGCAACAAATTGATGAGCAATGCTTTTTT
ATAATGCCAACTTTGTACAAAAAAGTTGGCATGGAGATGGGCAGACGGATTCATTTAGAGCTGCGGAACA
GGACGCCCTCTGATGTGAAAGAACTTGTCCTGGACAACAGTCGGTCGAATGAAGGCAAACTCGAAGGCCT
CACAGATGAATTTGAAGAACTGGAATTCTTAAGTACAATCAACGTAGGCCTCACCTCAATCGCAAACTTA
CCAAAGTTAAACAAACTTAAGAAGCTTGAACTAAGCGATAACAGAGTCTCAGGGGGCCTGGAAGTATTGG
CAGAAAAGTGTCCGAACCTCACGCATCTAAATTTAAGTGGCAACAAAATTAAAGACCTCAGCACAATAGA
GCCACTGAAAAAGTTAGAAAACCTCAAGAGCTTAGACCTTTTCAATTGCGAGGTAACCAACCTGAACGAC
TACCGAGAAAATGTGTTCAAGCTCCTCCCGCAACTCACATATCTCGACGGCTATGACCGGGACGACAAGG
AGGCCCCTGACTCGGATGCTGAGGGCTACGTGGAGGGCCTGGATGATGAGGAGGAGGATGAGGATGAGGA
GGAGTATGATGAAGATGCTCAGGTAGTGGAAGACGAGGAGGACGAGGATGAGGAGGAGGAAGGTGAAGAG
GAGGACGTGAGTGGAGAGGAGGAGGAGGAATGAAGAAGGTTATAACGATGGAGAGGTAGATGACGAGGA
